>Addgene plasmid #194024 | RcSxph Y558I | addgene full sequence | sequence record 390712 | Addgene NGS Result
GGAAGACCTCGGCCGTCGCGGCGCTTGCCGGTGGTGCTGACCCCGGATGAAGTGGTTCGCATCCTCGGTT
TTCTGGAAGGCGAGCATCGTTTGTTCGCCCAGGACTCTAGCTATAGTTCTAGTGGTTGGCTACGTATACT
CCGGAATATTAATAGATCATGGAGATAATTAAAATGATAACCATCTCGCAAATAAATAAGTATTTTACTG
TTTTCGTAACAGTTTTGTAATAAAAAAACCTATAAATATTCCGGATTATTCATACCGTCCCACCATCGGG
CGCGGATCCATGGCTCCTACCTTCCAGACCGCTCTGTTCTTCACCATCATCTCCCTGTCCTTCGCTATGG
CCCCGAACGCAAAGCAAGTCCGCTGGTGTGCTATCAGCGACCTGGAGCAGAAGAAATGCAACGATCTGGT
TGGTAGCTGCAACGTGCCGGACATCACCCTGGTGTGCGTTCTGCGTAGCAGCACCGAAGATTGCATGACC
GCGATCAAGGACGGTCAGGCGGATGCTATGTTCCTGGACAGCGGCGAGGTGTACGAAGCGAGCAAAGATC
CGTACAACCTGAAGCCGATCATCGCTGAACCGTACAGCAGCAACCGTGACCTGCAGAAGTGCCTGAAAGA
GCGTCAGCAGGCGCTGGCTAAGAAAATGATCGGTCACTACATCCCGCAGTGCGATGAGAAAGGCAACTAC
CAACCGCAGCAGTGCCACGGTAGCACCGGTCACTGCTGGTGCGTTAACGCGATGGGTGAAAAGATCAGCG
GTACCAACACCCCGCCGGGTCAGACCCGTGCTACCTGCGAGCGTCACGAACTGCCGAAGTGCCTGAAAGA
ACGTCAGGTGGCGCTGGGTGGCGACGAGAAAGTTCTGGGTCGTTTCGTGCCGCAGTGCGATGAAAAGGGC
AACTACGAGCCGCAGCAGTTCCACGGTAGCACCGGCTACTCCTGGTGTGTTAACGCGATCGGCGAGGAAA
TCGCTGGCACCAAAACCCCGCCGGGCAAGATCCCGGCTACCTGCCAGAAGCACGACCTGGTGACCACCTG
CCACTACGCGGTTGCTATGGTGAAGAAAAGCAGCGCGTTCCAGTTCAACCAGCTGAAGGGCAAACGTAGC
TGCCACAGCGGTGTTAGCAAAACCGACGGCTGGAAGGCGCTGGTGACCGTTCTGGTGGAAAAGAAACTGC
TGAGCTGGGATGGTCCGGCGAAAGAGAGCATCCAGCGTGCTATGAGCAAGTTCTTCAGCGTGAGCTGCAT
TCCGGGTGCTACCCAGACCAACCTGTGCAAGCAGTGCAAAGGCGAGGAAGGCAAGAACTGCAAAAACAGC
CACGACGAACCGTACTACGGTAACTACGGCGCGTTCCGTTGCCTGAAGGAAGACATGGGTGACGTTGCGT
TCCTGCGTAGCACCGCTCTGAGCGACGAGCACAGCGAAGTGTACGAGCTGCTGTGCCCGGATAACACCCG
TAAGCCGCTGAACAAGTACAAAGAGTGCAACCTGGGTACCGTTCCGGCTGGCACCGTGGTTACCCGTAAG
ATCAGCGACAAAACCGAAGACATCAACAACTTCCTGATGGAGGCGCAGAAGCGTCAGTGCAAACTGTTCA
GCAGCGCTCACGGCAAGGACCTGATGTTCGACGATAGCACCCTGCAGCTGGCTCTGCTGAGCAGCGAGGT
TGATGCTTTCCTGTACCTGGGTGTGAAACTGTTCCACGCGATGAAGGCTCTGACCGGCGACGCTCACCTG
CCGAGCAAGAACAAAGTGCGTTGGTGCACCATCAACAAGCTGGAAAAGATGAAATGCGACGATTGGAGCG
CGGTTAGCGGTGGCGCGATCGCTTGCACCGAGGCTAGCTGCCCGAAGGGCTGCGTGAAACAGATCCTGAA
GGGCGAAGCGGACGCTGTTAAGCTGGAAGTGCAGTACATGTACGAGGCGCTGATGTGCGGTCTGCTGCCG
GCTGTTGAGGAATACCACAACAAAGACGATTTCGGTCCGTGCAAGACCCCAGGTAGCCCGATCACCGACT
TCGGCACCCTGCGTGCGGTTGCTCTGGTGAAGAAAAGCAACAAAGACATCAACTGGAACAACATCAAGGG
CAAGAAGAGCTGCCACACCGGTGTGGGCGACATCGCTGGCTGGGTTATCCCGGTGAGCCTGATCCGTCGT
CAGAACGATAACAGCGACATCGATAGCTTCTTCGGCGAGAGCTGCGCGCCGGGCAGCGACACCAAAAGCA
ACCTGTGCAAGCTGTGCATCGGTGACCCGAAGAACAGCGCGGCTAACACCAAATGCAGCCTGAGCGACAA
GGAAGCGTACTACGGTAACCAGGGCGCTTTCCGTTGCCTGGTGGAGAAAGGTGACGTTGCTTTCGTGCCG
CACACCGTGGTTTTCGAAAACACCGATGGCAAGAACCCGGCGGTTTGGGCTAAGAACCTGAAAAGCGAAG
ACTTCGAGCTGCTGTGCCTGGATGGTAGCCGTGCGCCGGTGAGCAACTACAAGAGCTGCAAACTGAGCGG
TATCCCGCCGCCGGCTATCGTTACCCGTGAGGAAAGCATCAGCGACGTGGTTCGTATCGTGGCTAACCAG
CAGAGCCTGTACGGTCGTAAAGGCTTCGAGAAGGATATGTTCCAGCTGTTCAGCAGCAACAAGGGTAACA
ACCTGCTGTTCAACGACAACACCCAGTGCCTGATCACCTTCGATCGTCAGCCGAAAGACATCATGGAAGA
TTACTTCGGCAAGCCGTACTACACCACCGTGTACGGCGCGTCCCGCTCCGCTATGTCCTCCGAACTGATT
TCCGCCTGTACCATTAAACACTGCTCGAATTCTTTGGAAGTTTTGTTTCAAGGTCCAACTGCTGCCGCCG
CTGTGAGCAAGGGCGAGGAGCTGTTCACCGGGGTGGTGCCCATCCTGGTCGAGCTGGACGGCGACGTAAA
CGGCCACAAGTTCAGCGTGTCCGGCGAGGGCGAGGGCGATGCCACCTACGGCAAGCTGACCCTGAAGTTC
ATCTGCACCACCGGCAAGCTGCCCGTGCCCTGGCCCACCCTCGTGACCACCCTGACCTACGGCGTGCAGT
GCTTCAGCCGCTACCCCGACCACATGAAGCAGCACGACTTCTTCAAGTCCGCCATGCCCGAAGGCTACGT
CCAGGAGCGCACCATCTTCTTCAAGGACGACGGCAACTACAAGACCCGCGCCGAGGTGAAGTTCGAGGGC
GACACCCTGGTGAACCGCATCGAGCTGAAGGGCATCGACTTCAAGGAGGACGGCAACATCCTGGGGCACA
AGCTGGAGTACAACTACAACAGCCACAACGTCTATATCATGGCCGACAAGCAGAAGAACGGCATCAAGGT
GAACTTCAAGATCCGCCACAACATCGAGGACGGCAGCGTGCAGCTCGCCGACCACTACCAGCAGAACACC
CCCATCGGCGACGGCCCCGTGCTGCTGCCCGACAACCACTACCTGAGCACCCAGTCCAAGCTGAGCAAAG
ACCCCAACGAGAAGCGCGATCACATGGTCCTGCTGGAGTTCGTGACCGCCGCCGGGATCACTCTCGGCAT
GGACGAGCTGTACAAGTCCGGAGGTGGTCACCATCACCATCACCACCATCACCATCACTAATAGAAGCTT
GTCGAGAAGTACTAGAGGATCATAATCAGCCATACCACATTTGTAGAGGTTTTACTTGCTTTAAAAAACC
TCCCACACCTCCCCCTGAACCTGAAACATAAAATGAATGCAATTGTTGTTGTTAACTTGTTTATTGCAGC
TTATAATGGTTACAAATAAAGCAATAGCATCACAAATTTCACAAATAAAGCATTTTTTTCACTGCATTCT
AGTTGTGGTTTGTCCAAACTCATCAATGTATCTTATCATGTCTGGATCTGATCACTGCTTGAGCCTAGGA
GATCCGAACCAGATAAGTGAAATCTAGTTCCAAACTATTTTGTCATTTTTAATTTTCGTATTAGCTTACG
ACGCTACACCCAGTTCCCATCTATTTTGTCACTCTTCCCTAAATAATCCTTAAAAACTCCATTTCCACCC
CTCCCAGTTCCCAACTATTTTGTCCGCCCACAGCGGGGCATTTTTCTTCCTGTTATGTTTTTAATCAAAC
ATCCTGCCAACTCCATGTGACAAACCGTCATCTTCGGCTACTTTTTCTCTGTCACAGAATGAAAATTTTT
CTGTCATCTCTTCGTTATTAATGTTTGTAATTGACTGAATATCAACGCTTATTTGCAGCCTGAATGGCGA
ATGGG
[124 nt withheld, positions 4276-4399]
C
[91 nt withheld, positions 4401-4491]
A
[49 nt withheld, positions 4493-4541]
CCTTTGACGTTGGAGTCCACGTTCTT
[37 nt withheld, positions 4568-4604]
ACCCTATCTCGGTCTATTCTTTTGATTTATAAGGGATTTTGCCGATTTCGGCCTATTGGTTAAAAAATGA
GCTGATTTAACAAAAATTTAACGCGAATTTTAACAAAATATTAACGCTTACAATTTAGGTGGCACTTTTC
GGGGAAATGTGCGCGGAACCCCTATTTGTTTATTTTTCTAAATACATTCAAATATGTATCCGCTCATGAG
ACAATAACCCTGATAAATGCTTCAATAATATTGAAAAAGGAAGAGTATGAGTATTCAACATTTCCGTGTC
GCCCTTATTCCCTTTTTTGCGGCATTTTGCCTTCCTGTTTTTGCTCACCCAGAAACGCTGGTGAAAGTAA
AAGATGCTGAAGATCAGTTGGGTGCACGAGTGGGTTACATCGAACTGGATCTCAACAGCGGTAAGATCCT
TGAGAGTTTTCGCCCCGAAGAACGTTTTCCAATGATGAGCACTTTTAAAGTTCTGCTATGTGGCGCGGTA
TTATCCCGTATTGACGCCGGGCAAGAGCAACTCGGTCGCCGCATACACTATTCTCAGAATGACTTGGTTG
AGTACTCACCAGTCACAGAAAAGCATCTTACGGATGGCATGACAGTAAGAGAATTATGCAGTGCTGCCAT
AACCATGAGTGATAACACTGCGGCCAACTTACTTCTGACAACGATCGGAGGACCGAAGGAGCTAACCGCT
TTTTTGCACAACATGGGGGATCATGTAACTCGCCTTGATCGTTGGGAACCGGAGCTGAATGAAGCCATAC
CAAACGACGAGCGTGACACCACGATGCCTGTAGCAATGGCAACAACGTTGCGCAAACTATTAACTGGCGA
ACTACTTACTCTAGCTTCCCGGCAACAATTAATAGACTGGATGGAGGCGGATAAAGTTGCAGGACCACTT
CTGCGCTCGGCCCTTCCGGCTGGCTGGTTTATTGCTGATAAATCTGGAGCCGGTGAGCGTGGGTCTCGCG
GTATCATTGCAGCACTGGGGCCAGATGGTAAGCCCTCCCGTATCGTAGTTATCTACACGACGGGGAGTCA
GGCAACTATGGATGAACGAAATAGACAGATCGCTGAGATAGGTGCCTCACTGATTAAGCATTGGTAACTG
TCAGACCAAGTTTACTCATATATACTTTAGATTGATTTAAAACTTCATTTTTAATTTAAAAGGATCTAGG
TGAAGATCCTTTTTGATAATCTCATGACCAAAATCCCTTAACGTGAGTTTTCGTTCCACTGAGCGTCAGA
CCCCGTAGAAAAGATCAAAGGATCTTCTTGAGATCCTTTTTTTCTGCGCGTAATCTGCTGCTTGCAAACA
AAAAAACCACCGCTACCAGCGGTGGTTTGTTTGCCGGATCAAGAGCTACCAACTCTTTTTCCGAAGGTAA
CTGGCTTCAGCAGAGCGCAGATACCAAATACTGTTCTTCTAGTGTAGCCGTAGTTAGGCCACCACTTCAA
GAACTCTGTAGCACCGCCTACATACCTCGCTCTGCTAATCCTGTTACCAGTGGCTGCTGCCAGTGGCGAT
AAGTCGTGTCTTACCGGGTTGGACTCAAGACGATAGTTACCGGATAAGGCGCAGCGGTCGGGCTGAACGG
GGGGTTCGTGCACACAGCCCAGCTTGGAGCGAACGACCTACACCGAACTGAGATACCTACAGCGTGAGCT
ATGAGAAAGCGCCACGCTTCCCGAAGGGAGAAAGGCGGACAGGTATCCGGTAAGCGGCAGGGTCGGAACA
GGAGAGCGCACGAGGGAGCTTCCAGGGGGAAACGCCTGGTATCTTTATAGTCCTGTCGGGTTTCGCCACC
TCTGACTTGAGCGTCGATTTTTGTGATGCTCGTCAGGGGGGCGGAGCCTATGGAAAAACGCCAGCAACGC
GGCCTTTTTACGGTTCCTGGCCTTTTGCTGGCCTTTTGCTCACATGTTCTTTCCTGCGTTATCCCCTGAT
TCTGTGGATAACCGTATTACCGCCTTTGAGTGAGCTGATACCGCTCGCCGCAGCCGAACGACCGAGCGCA
GCGAGTCAGTGAGCGAGGAAGCGGAAGAGCGCCTGATGCGGTATTTTCTCCTTACGCATCTGTGCGGTAT
TTCACACCGCATAGACCAGCCGCGTAACCTGGCAAAATCGGTTACGGTTGAGTAATAAATGGATGCCCTG
CGTAAGCGGGTGTGGGCGGACAATAAAGTCTTAAACTGAACAAAATAGATCTAAACTATGACAATAAAGT
CTTAAACTAGACAGAATAGTTGTAAACTGAAATCAGTCCAGTTATGCTGTGAAAAAGCATACTGGACTTT
TGTTATGGCTAAAGCAAACTCTTCATTTTCTGAAGTGCAAATTGCCCGTCGTATTAAAGAGGGGCGTGGC
CAAGGGCATGGTAAAGACTATATTCGCGGCGTTGTGACAATTTACCGAACAACTCCGCGGCCGGGAAGCC
GATCTCGGCTTGAACGAATTGTTAGGTGGCGGTACTTGGGTCGATATCAAAGTGCATCACTTCTTCCCGT
ATGCCCAACTTTGTATAGAGAGCCACTGCGGGATCGTCACCGTAATCTGCTTGCACGTAGATCACATAAG
CACCAAGCGCGTTGGCCTCATGCTTGAGGAGATTGATGAGCGCGGTGGCAATGCCCTGCCTCCGGTGCTC
GCCGGAGACTGCGAGATCATAGATATAGATCTCACTACGCGGCTGCTCAAACTTGGGCAGAACGTAAGCC
GCGAGAGCGCCAACAACCGCTTCTTGGTCGAAGGCAGCAAGCGCGATGAATGTCTTACTACGGAGCAAGT
TCCCGAGGTAATCGGAGTCCGGCTGATGTTGGGAGTAGGTGGCTACGTCTCCGAACTCACGACCGAAAAG
ATCAAGAGCAGCCCGCATGGATTTGACTTGGTCAGGGCCGAGCCTACATGTGCGAATGATGCCCATACTT
GAGCCACCTAACTTTGTTTTAGGGCGACTGCCCTGCTGCGTAACATCGTTGCTGCTCCATAACATCAAAC
ATCGACCCACGGCGTAACGCGCTTGCTGCTTGGATGCCCGAGGCATAGACTGTACAAAAAAACAGTCATA
ACAAGCCATGAAAACCGCCACTGCGCCGTTACCACCGCTGCGTTCGGTCAAGGTTCTGGACCAGTTGCGT
GAGCGCATACGCTACTTGCATTACAGTTTACGAACCGAACAGGCTTATGTCAACTGGGTTCGTGCCTTCA
TCCGTTTCCACGGTGTGCGTCACCCGGCAACCTTGGGCAGCAGCGAAGTCGAGGCATTTCTGTCCTGGCT
GGCGAACGAGCGCAAGGTTTCGGTCTCCACGCATCGTCAGGCATTGGCGGCCTTGCTGTTCTTCTACGGC
AAGGTGCTGTGCACGGATCTGCCCTGGCTTCAGGAGATC
Features (pLannotate 1.2.2; 17 found; start..end, strand, type, name):
    156..247     +  promoter       polyhedrin promoter: polh from Autographa californica; promoter for the baculovirus polyhedrin gene
    290..2824    +  CDS            SAX_LITCT: Experimental evidence at protein level: Swiss-Prot protein existence level 1. Binds specifically to the neurotoxin saxitoxin. Its physiological role may be to transport or sequester an endogenous organic molecule other than Fe(3+). It may participate in a detoxification mechanism for neutralizing a microbial toxin. From Lithobates catesbeianus (American bullfrog) (Rana catesbeiana).
   2873..3586    +  CDS            mEGFP: mEGFP is a basic (constitutively fluorescent) green fluorescent protein published in 2002, derived from Aequorea victoria. It has moderate acid sensitivity.
   3599..3615    +  CDS            6xHis (fragment): 6xHis affinity tag
   3658..3741    +  CDS            large T antigen (fragment): large T antigen from SV40 (simian virus 40)
   3764..3898    +  polyA_signal   SV40 poly(A) signal: SV40 polyadenylation signal
   3927..4092    -  mobile_element Tn7L: mini-Tn7 element (left end of the Tn7 transposon) Tn7
   4255..4271    +  CDS            lacZα (fragment): LacZα fragment of β-galactosidase; lacZ fragment
   4276..4730    +  rep_origin     f1 ori (sequence partly withheld): f1 bacteriophage origin of replication; arrow indicates direction of (+) strand synthesis
   4756..4860    +  promoter       AmpR promoter: bla
   4861..5721    +  CDS            AmpR: β-lactamase; bla; confers resistance to ampicillin, carbenicillin, and related antibiotics
   5892..6480    +  rep_origin     ori: high-copy-number ColE1/pMB1/pBR322/pUC origin of replication
   6666..6717    -  misc_feature   bom (fragment): basis of mobility region from pBR322
   6785..7009    -  mobile_element Tn7R: mini-Tn7 element (right end of the Tn7 transposon) Tn7
   7076..7609    -  CDS            GmR: gentamycin acetyltransferase; aacC1; confers resistance to gentamycin
   7779..7807    -  promoter       Pc promoter: intI1 (promoter lies within the coding sequence); class 1 integron promoter
   7785..129     -  CDS            YPR2_ECOLX (fragment) (across the origin): Protein predicted: Swiss-Prot protein existence level 4. From Escherichia coli.
