[The description below was written by a language model from this plasmid's Addgene catalogue record and pLannotate feature annotations shown in this document.]
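Description:
RcSxph Y558I is a baculovirus donor plasmid built on the pFastBac1 backbone for expressing a point mutant of American bullfrog (Rana catesbeiana) saxiphilin in insect cells. It is about 8 kb and is maintained in E. coli at high copy through a ColE1/pUC-type origin with ampicillin selection (AmpR); an f1 origin is also present. As in other pFastBac vectors, the expression cassette and a gentamicin resistance gene (GmR, driven by the Pc integron promoter) lie between the Tn7L and Tn7R ends of a mini-Tn7 element. This arrangement allows site-specific transposition of the cassette into a baculovirus shuttle genome (bacmid) in a suitable E. coli host, from which recombinant virus is then produced.

The payload is driven by the strong, very late polyhedrin promoter of Autographa californica nucleopolyhedrovirus and terminated by the SV40 polyadenylation signal. The saxiphilin open reading frame, encoding a soluble protein that binds the neurotoxin saxitoxin specifically, carries the Y558I substitution. According to the depositor, residue numbering starts from the predicted signal peptide cleavage site rather than including the signal peptide, and the construct has one extra methionine after the signal peptide relative to the reference GenBank entry. The protein is fused at its C terminus to monomeric EGFP followed by a His10 tag; the automated annotation detects the histidine tag only as a partial 6xHis match. These additions provide a fluorescent readout and a handle for metal-affinity purification. The insert was assembled by Gibson cloning. The stated purpose is protein expression and characterization, in the context of work defining the residues that govern saxitoxin binding in the anuran saxiphilin family.
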