Addgene plasmid #194024: RcSxph Y558I
Purpose: Protein expression and characterization
Depositing lab: Dan Minor. Depositing organization: University of California, San Francisco (UCSF). Publication: Definition of a saxitoxin (STX) binding code enables discovery and characterization of the anuran saxiphilin family. Chen Z, Zakrzewska S, Hajare HS, Alvarez-Buylla A, Abderemane-Ali F, Bogan M, Ramirez D, O'Connell LA, Du Bois J, Minor DL Jr. Proc Natl Acad Sci U S A. 2022 Nov;119(44):e2210114119. doi: 10.1073/pnas.2210114119. Epub 2022 Oct 24. PubMed 36279441.
Backbone
  Vector backbone: pFastBac1
  Backbone manufacturer: Invitrogen
  Vector type: Insect Expression
Growth in bacteria
  Bacterial resistance: Ampicillin, 100 μg/mL
  Growth temperature: 37°C
  Growth strain: DH5alpha
  Copy number: High Copy
Gene/Insert
  Gene/Insert name: Rana catesbeiana Saxiphilin
  Species: Rana catesbeiana
  Mutation: Y558I
  GenBank ID: U05246.1
  Promoter: Polyhedrin
  Tag / fusion protein: mEGFP, (C terminal on insert); His10 (C terminal on insert)
  Cloning method: Gibson Cloning
  Sequencing primers: 5′ Polyhedrin forward; 3′ GFP reverse
Terms and licenses: Academic/Nonprofit Terms; Industry Terms: Not Available to Industry
Depositor comments: Mutation numbering scheme is based on the predicted signal peptide (SP) cleavage site and does not include SP. Relative to U05246.1, RcSxph contains an additional M following signal peptide.
How to cite: RcSxph Y558I was a gift from Dan Minor (Addgene plasmid # 194024 ; http://n2t.net/addgene:194024 ; RRID:Addgene_194024)
